Addgene plasmid #229785: Bxb1-GA_AIO-TetOn_Down-Tandem Donor
Purpose: Bxb1-GA donor plasmid with downstream tandem syntax for all-in-one doxycycline-inducible expression (empty)
Depositing lab: Richard Davis. Depositing organization: Leiden University Medical Center. Publication: STRAIGHT-IN Dual: a platform for dual, single-copy integrations of DNA payloads and gene circuits into human induced pluripotent stem cells. Blanch-Asensio A, Ploessl DS, Wang NB, Mummery CL, Galloway KE, Davis RP. bioRxiv [Preprint]. 2024 Oct 17:2024.10.17.616637. doi: 10.1101/2024.10.17.616637. PubMed 39464154.
Backbone
  Vector backbone: pBR322/pUC
  Backbone size w/o insert (bp): 4700
  Vector type: Mammalian Expression, Synthetic Biology
Growth in bacteria
  Bacterial resistance: Ampicillin, 100 μg/mL
  Growth temperature: 37°C
  Growth strain: NEB Stable
  Copy number: High Copy
Gene/Insert
  Gene/Insert name: LacZ; rtTA-T2A-mTagBFP2
  Species: Synthetic
  Insert size (bp): 5300
  Promoter: TRE and CAG
  Cloning method: Gibson Cloning
Terms and licenses: Academic/Nonprofit Terms; Industry Terms: Not Available to Industry
Depositor comments: Please visit https://doi.org/10.1101/2024.10.17.616637 for bioRxiv preprint.
How to cite: Bxb1-GA_AIO-TetOn_Down-Tandem Donor was a gift from Richard Davis (Addgene plasmid # 229785 ; http://n2t.net/addgene:229785 ; RRID:Addgene_229785)
