[The description below was written by a language model from this plasmid's Addgene catalogue record and pLannotate feature annotations shown in this document.]
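Description:
Bxb1-GA_AIO-TetOn_Down-Tandem Donor is a roughly 10 kb mammalian expression and synthetic biology plasmid built on a pBR322/pUC-type backbone. It is maintained at high copy in E. coli through the ColE1/pUC origin and selected with ampicillin (AmpR); an f1 origin is also annotated. It serves as an empty donor for Bxb1 integrase-mediated insertion of a payload into a genomic landing pad, as part of a platform for single-copy integration of DNA payloads and gene circuits into human induced pluripotent stem cells. The "GA" in the name presumably denotes the attachment-site variant, but no Bxb1 attachment site appears in the feature table, so its position cannot be given from the record.

The payload is an all-in-one doxycycline-inducible (Tet-On) system made of two transcription units in the same orientation. Upstream, a TRE3G promoter is followed by a bacterial lac promoter/lacZα cassette with a pUC multiple cloning site. This acts as a placeholder for the gene of interest and would allow blue/white screening when it is replaced. It is followed by a WPRE, which enhances transcript expression, and a bGH polyadenylation sequence annotated only as a fragment. Downstream, a CAG promoter (CMV enhancer, chicken β-actin promoter, chimeric intron) constitutively drives rtTA, detected here through its tetR-derived domain. The rtTA is linked by a T2A peptide to mTagBFP2 carrying three SV40 nuclear localization signals, and the unit ends in a bGH poly(A) signal. Cells with the integrated cassette should therefore show nuclear blue fluorescence, and doxycycline-bound rtTA activates the TRE3G unit.

An SV40 promoter, an EF-1α promoter and an FRT site lie upstream of the TRE3G unit. Short NeoR/KanR and PuroR fragments are also annotated, but no intact mammalian selection marker is. The record does not explain these elements. They may act in selection-marker activation or Flp-mediated excision after integration.
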