Features (pLannotate 1.2.2; 44 found; start..end, strand, type, name):
      2..94      +  CDS            lacI (fragment): lac repressor; lacI; The lac repressor binds to the lac operator to inhibit transcription in E. coli. This inhibition can be relieved by adding lactose or isopropyl-β-D-thiogalactopyranoside (IPTG).
    107..128     +  protein_bind   CAP binding site: CAP binding activates transcription in the presence of cAMP. E. coli catabolite activator protein
    143..173     +  promoter       lac promoter: promoter for the E. coli lac operon
    181..197     +  protein_bind   lac operator: The lac repressor binds to the lac operator to inhibit transcription in E. coli. This inhibition can be relieved by adding lactose or isopropyl-β-D-thiogalactopyranoside (IPTG). lac repressor encoded by lacI
    253..463     +  promoter       SV40 promoter: SV40 early promoter
    485..551     +  CDS            small t antigen (fragment): SV40 (simian virus 40) small t antigen
    558..1736    +  promoter       EF-1α promoter: strong constitutive promoter for human elongation factor EF-1α
   1808..1855    +  protein_bind   FRT: FLP-mediated recombination occurs in the 8-bp core sequence TCTAGAAA (Turan and Bode, 2011). FLP recombinase from the Saccharomyces cerevisiae 2μ plasmid
   1855..1879    -  CDS            NeoR/KanR (fragment): aminoglycoside phosphotransferase confers resistance to neomycin, kanamycin, and G418 (Geneticin®)
   1894..2270    +  promoter       TRE3G promoter: 3rd-generation Tet-responsive promoter that can be activated by binding of Tet-On® 3G
   2299..2320    +  protein_bind   CAP binding site: CAP binding activates transcription in the presence of cAMP. E. coli catabolite activator protein
   2335..2365    +  promoter       lac promoter: promoter for the E. coli lac operon
   2373..2389    +  protein_bind   lac operator: The lac repressor binds to the lac operator to inhibit transcription in E. coli. This inhibition can be relieved by adding lactose or isopropyl-β-D-thiogalactopyranoside (IPTG). lac repressor encoded by lacI
   2426..2482    -  misc_feature   MCS: pUC18/19 multiple cloning site
   2479..2636    +  CDS            lacZα (fragment): LacZα fragment of β-galactosidase; lacZ fragment
   2642..2732    -  misc_feature   bom (fragment): basis of mobility region from pBR322
   2798..3386    +  misc_feature   WPRE: woodchuck hepatitis virus posttranscriptional regulatory element
   3412..3437    +  polyA_signal   bGH poly(A) signal (fragment): bovine growth hormone polyadenylation signal
   3443..3822    +  enhancer       CMV enhancer: human cytomegalovirus immediate early enhancer
   3824..3941    +  promoter       chicken β-actin promoter (fragment): contains a 21-bp deletion relative to the standard chicken β-actin promoter
   3964..3985    +  promoter       chicken β-actin promoter (fragment): No description available
   3986..4010    +  promoter       chicken β-actin promoter (fragment): No description available
   4016..4032    +  promoter       chicken β-actin promoter (fragment): contains a 21-bp deletion relative to the standard chicken β-actin promoter
   4047..4065    +  promoter       chicken β-actin promoter (fragment): contains a 21-bp deletion relative to the standard chicken β-actin promoter
   4122..4694    +  intron         chimeric intron (fragment): chimera between introns from chicken β-actin and rabbit β-globin
   4690..5067    +  intron         chimeric intron (fragment): chimera between introns from chicken β-actin and rabbit β-globin
   5126..5743    +  CDS            tetR: TETR2_ECOLX - Experimental evidence at protein level: Swiss-Prot protein existence level 1. TetR is the repressor of the tetracycline resistance element; its N-terminal region forms a helix-turn-helix structure and binds DNA. Binding of tetracycline to TetR reduces the repressor affinity for the tetracycline resistance gene (tetA) promoter operator sites. From Escherichia coli.
   5870..5923    +  CDS            T2A: 2A peptide from Thosea asigna virus capsid protein Eukaryotic ribosomes fail to insert a peptide bond between the Gly and Pro residues, yielding separate polypeptides.
   5924..6631    +  CDS            mTagBFP2: mTagBFP2 is a basic (constitutively fluorescent) blue fluorescent protein published in 2011, derived from Entacmaea quadricolor. It is reported to be a very rapidly-maturing monomer with very low acid sensitivity.
   6632..6652    +  misc_feature   MCS (fragment): multiple cloning site
   6656..6676    +  CDS            SV40 NLS: nuclear localization signal of SV40 (simian virus 40) large T antigen
   6680..6700    +  CDS            SV40 NLS: nuclear localization signal of SV40 (simian virus 40) large T antigen
   6704..6724    +  CDS            SV40 NLS: nuclear localization signal of SV40 (simian virus 40) large T antigen
   6795..7019    +  polyA_signal   bGH poly(A) signal: bovine growth hormone polyadenylation signal
   7026..7047    +  CDS            PuroR (fragment): puromycin N-acetyltransferase; pac from Streptomyces; confers resistance to puromycin
   7106..7126    +  CDS            lacZα (fragment): LacZα fragment of β-galactosidase; lacZ fragment
   7134..7291    +  CDS            lacZα (fragment): LacZα fragment of β-galactosidase; lacZ fragment
   7297..7348    -  misc_feature   bom (fragment): basis of mobility region from pBR322
   7367..7822    +  rep_origin     f1 ori (sequence partly withheld): f1 bacteriophage origin of replication; arrow indicates direction of (+) strand synthesis
   7823..7872    -  misc_feature   bom (fragment): basis of mobility region from pBR322
   7974..8009    -  CDS            rop (fragment): Rop protein, which maintains plasmids at low copy number; rop
   8104..8208    +  promoter       AmpR promoter: bla
   8209..9069    +  CDS            AmpR: β-lactamase; bla; confers resistance to ampicillin, carbenicillin, and related antibiotics
   9240..9828    +  rep_origin     ori: high-copy-number ColE1/pMB1/pBR322/pUC origin of replication
>Addgene plasmid #229785 | Bxb1-GA_AIO-TetOn_Down-Tandem Donor | addgene full sequence | sequence record 462043 | Addgene NGS Result
AGCGCCCAATACGCAAACCGCCTCTCCCCGCGCGTTGGCCGATTCATTAATGCAGCTGGCACGACAGGTT
TCCCGACTGGAAAGCGGGCAGTGAGCGCAACGCAATTAATGTGAGTTAGCTCACTCATTAGGCACCCCAG
GCTTTACACTTTATGCTTCCGGCTCGTATGTTGTGTGGAATTGTGAGCGGATAACAATTTCACACAGGAA
ACAGCTATGACCATGATTACGCCAAGCTTAATTCCCTCCCCAGCAGGCAGAAGTATGCAAAGCATGCATC
TCAATTAGTCAGCAACCATAGTCCCGCCCCTAACTCCGCCCATCCCGCCCCTAACTCCGCCCAGTTCCGC
CCATTCTCCGCCCCATGGCTGACTAATTTTTTTTATTTATGCAGAGGCCGAGGCCGCCTCGGCCTCTGAG
CTATTCCAGAAGTAGTGAGGAGGCTTTTTTGGAGGCCTAGGCTTTTGCAAAAAGCTTTGCAAAGATGGAT
AAAGTTTTAAACAGAGAGGAATCTTTGCAGCTAATGGACCTTCTAGGTCTTGAAAGGAGTGGGAATTGGC
TCCGGTGCCCGTCAGTGGGCAGAGCGCACATCGCCCACAGTCCCCGAGAAGTTGGGGGGAGGGGTCGGCA
ATTGAACCGGTGCCTAGAGAAGGTGGCGCGGGGTAAACTGGGAAAGTGATGTCGTGTACTGGCTCCGCCT
TTTTCCCGAGGGTGGGGGAGAACCGTATATAAGTGCAGTAGTCGCCGTGAACGTTCTTTTTCGCAACGGG
TTTGCCGCCAGAACACAGGTAAGTGCCGTGTGTGGTTCCCGCGGGCCTGGCCTCTTTACGGGTTATGGCC
CTTGCGTGCCTTGAATTACTTCCACCTGGCTGCAGTACGTGATTCTTGATCCCGAGCTTCGGGTTGGAAG
TGGGTGGGAGAGTTCGAGGCCTTGCGCTTAAGGAGCCCCTTCGCCTCGTGCTTGAGTTGAGGCCTGGCCT
GGGCGCTGGGGCCGCCGCGTGCGAATCTGGTGGCACCTTCGCGCCTGTCTCGCTGCTTTCGATAAGTCTC
TAGCCATTTAAAATTTTTGATGACCTGCTGCGACGCTTTTTTTCTGGCAAGATAGTCTTGTAAATGCGGG
CCAAGATCTGCACACTGGTATTTCGGTTTTTGGGGCCGCGGGCGGCGACGGGGCCCGTGCGTCCCAGCGC
ACATGTTCGGCGAGGCGGGGCCTGCGAGCGCGGCCACCGAGAATCGGACGGGGGTAGTCTCAAGCTGGCC
GGCCTGCTCTGGTGCCTGGCCTCGCGCCGCCGTGTATCGCCCCGCCCTGGGCGGCAAGGCTGGCCCGGTC
GGCACCAGTTGCGTGAGCGGAAAGATGGCCGCTTCCCGGCCCTGCTGCAGGGAGCTCAAAATGGAGGACG
CGGCGCTCGGGAGAGCGGGCGGGTGAGTCACCCACACAAAGGAAAAGGGCCTTTCCGTCCTCAGCCGTCG
CTTCATGTGACTCCACGGAGTACCGGGCGCCGTCCAGGCACCTCGATTAGTTCTCGAGCTTTTGGAGTAC
GTCGTCTTTAGGTTGGGGGGAGGGGTTTTATGCGATGGAGTTTCCCCACACTGAGTGGGTGGAGACTGAA
GTTAGGCCAGCTTGGCACTTGATGTAATTCTCCTTGGAATTTGCCCTTTTTGAGTTTGGATCTTGGTTCA
TTCTCAAGCCTCAGACAGTGGTTCAAAGTTTTTTTCTTCCATTTCAGGTGTCGTGAGGAATTCGCCACCA
TGGCCGGCTTGTCGACGACGGCGGACTCCGTCGTCAGGATCATCCGGATCCGGATCCGAAGTTCCTATTC
CGAAGTTCCTATTCTCTAGAAAGTATAGGAACTTCATGATATTCGGCAAGCAGGCATCGACTAGTTAATT
AAGGTTTACTCCCTATCAGTGATAGAGAACGTATGAAGAGTTTACTCCCTATCAGTGATAGAGAACGTAT
GCAGACTTTACTCCCTATCAGTGATAGAGAACGTATAAGGAGTTTACTCCCTATCAGTGATAGAGAACGT
ATGACCAGTTTACTCCCTATCAGTGATAGAGAACGTATCTACAGTTTACTCCCTATCAGTGATAGAGAAC
GTATATCCAGTTTACTCCCTATCAGTGATAGAGAACGTATAAGCTTTAGGCGTGTACGGTGGGCGCCTAT
AAAAGCAGAGCTCGTTTAGTGAACCGTCAGATCGCCTGGAGCAATTCCACAACACTTTTGTCTTATACCA
ACTTTCCGTACCACTTCCTACCCTCGTAAACTTAAGAATTCGCCACCATGGCGGCCGCTAATGTGAGTTA
GCTCACTCATTAGGCACCCCAGGCTTTACACTTTATGCTTCCGGCTCGTATGTTGTGTGGAATTGTGAGC
GGATAACAATTTCACACAGGAAACAGCTATGACCATGATTACGCCAAGCTTGCATGCCTGCAGGTCGACT
CTAGAGGATCCCCGGGTACCGAGCTCGAATTCACTGGCCGTCGTTTTACAACGTCGTGACTGGGAAAACC
CTGGCGTTACCCAACTTAATCGCCTTGCAGCACATCCCCCTTTCGCCAGCTGGCGTAATAGCGAAGAGGC
CCGCACCGATCGCCCTTCCCAACAGTTGCGCAGCCTGAATGGCGAATGGCGCCTGATGCGGTATTTTCTC
CTTACGCATCTGTGCGGTATTTCACACCGCATATGGTGCACTCTCAGTACAATCTGCTCTGATGCCGCAT
AGCCCAGCCCGCCTAATGAGCGGGCTTTTTTTTGAACAAATTAAGCCTATAACGCGGAAGCGGCCGCAAT
CAACCTCTGGATTACAAAATTTGTGAAAGATTGACTGGTATTCTTAACTATGTTGCTCCTTTTACGCTAT
GTGGATACGCTGCTTTAATGCCTTTGTATCATGCTATTGCTTCCCGTATGGCTTTCATTTTCTCCTCCTT
GTATAAATCCTGGTTGCTGTCTCTTTATGAGGAGTTGTGGCCCGTTGTCAGGCAACGTGGCGTGGTGTGC
ACTGTGTTTGCTGACGCAACCCCCACTGGTTGGGGCATTGCCACCACCTGTCAGCTCCTTTCCGGGACTT
TCGCTTTCCCCCTCCCTATTGCCACGGCGGAACTCATCGCCGCCTGCCTTGCCCGCTGCTGGACAGGGGC
TCGGCTGTTGGGCACTGACAATTCCGTGGTGTTGTCGGGGAAGCTGACGTCCTTTCCATGGCTGCTCGCC
TGTGTTGCCACCTGGATTCTGCGCGGGACGTCCTTCTGCTACGTCCCTTCGGCCCTCAATCCAGCGGACC
TTCCTTCCCGCGGCCTGCTGCCGGCTCTGCGGCCTCTTCCGCGTCTTCGCCTTCGCCCTCAGACGAGTCG
GATCTCCCTTTGGGCCGCCTCCCCGCCCTTTGGGCCGCCTCCCCGCGCTAGTGCTGGGGATGCGGTGGGC
TCTATGGGTCTCGACATTGATTATTGACTAGTTATTAATAGTAATCAATTACGGGGTCATTAGTTCATAG
CCCATATATGGAGTTCCGCGTTACATAACTTACGGTAAATGGCCCGCCTGGCTGACCGCCCAACGACCCC
CGCCCATTGACGTCAATAATGACGTATGTTCCCATAGTAACGCCAATAGGGACTTTCCATTGACGTCAAT
GGGTGGAGTATTTACGGTAAACTGCCCACTTGGCAGTACATCAAGTGTATCATATGCCAAGTACGCCCCC
TATTGACGTCAATGACGGTAAATGGCCCGCCTGGCATTATGCCCAGTACATGACCTTATGGGACTTTCCT
ACTTGGCAGTACATCTACGTATTAGTCATCGCTATTACCATGGTCGAGGTGAGCCCCACGTTCTGCTTCA
CTCTCCCCATCTCCCCCCCCTCCCCACCCCCAATTTTGTATTTATTTATTTTTTAATTATTTTGTGCAGC
GATGGGGGCGGGGGGGGGGGGCGCGCGCCAGGCGGGGCGGGGGGGGGGGGGGGGGGGGGGGGGGGGGGGG
GGGGGGGGGGGGGGGGGCGCCGGGCCGGGGGGGGGGGGGGGGGGGTTTTTCTTTTTGGGGGGGGGGGGGG
CGGGGGGGCCCCTAAAAAAAAGGGCGGCGCCGCGGGGGGGGGGCGGCGCGCGCGGCCCTCTCCCCGTGCC
CCGCTCCGCCGCCGCCTCGCGCCGCCCGCCCCGGCTCTGACTGACCGCGTTACTCCCACAGGTGAGCGGG
CGGGACGGCCCTTCTCCTCCGGGCTGTAATTAGCGCTTGGTTTAATGACGGCTTGTTTCTTTTCTGTGGC
TGCGTGAAAGCCTTGAGGGGCTCCGGGAGGGCCCTTTGTGCGGGGGGAGCGGCTCGGGGGGTGCGTGCGT
GTGTGTGTGCGTGGGGAGCGCCGCGTGCGGCTCCGCGCTGCCCGGCGGCTGTGAGCGCTGCGGGCGCGGC
GCGGGGCTTTGTGCGCTCCGCAGTGTGCGCGAGGGGAGCGCGGCCGGGGGCGGTGCCCCGCGGTGCGGGG
GGGGCTGCGAGGGGAACAAAGGCTGCGTGCGGGGTGTGTGCGTGGGGGGGTGAGCAGGGGGTGTGGGCGC
GTCGGTCGGGCTGCAACCCCCCCTGCACCCCCCTCCCCGAGTTGCTGAGCGCGGCCCGGCTTCGGGTGCG
GGGCTCCGTACGGGGCGTGGCGCGGGGCTCGCCGTGCCGGGCGGGGGGTGGCGGCAGGTGGGGGTGCCGG
GCGGCCCCCGGAGCGCCGGCGGCTGTCGAGGCGCGGCGAGCCGCAGCCATTGCCTTTTATGGTAATCGTG
CGAGAGGGCGCAGGGACTTCCTTTGTCCCAAATCTGTGCGGAGCCGAAATCTGGGAGGCGCCGCCGCACC
CCCTCTAGCGGGCGCGGGGCGAAGCGGTGCGGCGCCGGCAGGAAGGAAATGGGCGGGGAGGGCCTTCGTG
CGTCGCCGCGCCGCCGTCCCCTTCTCCCTCTCCAGCCTCGGGGCTGTCCGCGGGGGGACGGCTGCCTTCG
GGGGGGACGGGGCAGGGCGGGGTTCGGCTTCTGGCGTGTGACCGGCGGCTCTAGAGCCTCTGCTAACCAT
GTTCATGCCTTCTTCTTTTTCCTACAGCTCCTGGGCAACGTGCTGGTTATTGTGCTGTCTCATCATTTTG
GCAAAGAATGTCGACATGAGCCGGCTGGACAAGAGCAAAGTGATCAACAGCGCCCTGGAACTGCTGAACG
GCGTGGGCATCGAGGGCCTGACCACCCGGAAGCTGGCCCAGAAACTGGGCGTGGAACAGCCCACCCTGTA
CTGGCACGTGAAGAACAAGCGGGCCCTGCTGGACGCCCTGCCCATCGAGATGCTGGACCGGCACCACACC
CACAGCTGCCCTCTGGAAGGCGAGAGCTGGCAGGACTTCCTGCGGAACAACGCCAAGAGCTACAGATGCG
CCCTGCTGAGCCACCGGGACGGCGCCAAAGTGCACCTGGGCACCAGACCCACCGAGAAGCAGTACGAGAC
ACTGGAAAACCAGCTGGCCTTCCTGTGCCAGCAGGGCTTCAGCCTGGAAAACGCCCTGTACGCCCTGAGC
GCCGTGGGCCACTTCACCCTGGGCTGCGTGCTGGAAGAACAGGAACACCAGGTCGCCAAAGAGGAAAGAG
AGACACCCACCACCGACAGCATGCCCCCCCTGCTGAAGCAGGCCATCGAGCTGTTCGACAGACAGGGCGC
CGAGCCCGCCTTCCTGTTCGGCCTGGAACTGATCATCTGCGGCCTCGAGAAGCAGCTGAAGTGCGAGAGC
GGCGGACCCACCGACGCCCTGGACGACTTCGACCTGGACATGCTGCCCGCCGATGCCCTGGATGATTTTG
ATCTGGATATGCTCCCTGCTGACGCTCTCGATGACTTCGATCTCGATATGCTGCCAGGCGAGGGCAGGGG
AAGTCTTCTAACATGCGGGGACGTGGAGGAAAATCCCGGCCCCGTGTCTAAGGGCGAAGAGCTGATTAAG
GAGAACATGCACATGAAGCTGTACATGGAGGGCACCGTGGACAACCATCACTTCAAGTGCACATCCGAGG
GCGAAGGCAAGCCCTACGAGGGCACCCAGACCATGAGAATCAAGGTGGTCGAGGGCGGCCCTCTCCCCTT
CGCCTTCGACATCCTGGCTACTAGCTTCCTCTACGGCAGCAAGACCTTCATCAACCACACCCAGGGCATC
CCCGACTTCTTCAAGCAGTCCTTCCCTGAGGGCTTCACATGGGAGAGAGTCACCACATACGAAGACGGGG
GCGTGCTGACCGCTACCCAGGACACCAGCCTCCAGGACGGCTGCCTCATCTACAACGTCAAGATCAGAGG
GGTGAACTTCACATCCAACGGCCCTGTGATGCAGAAGAAAACACTCGGCTGGGAGGCCTTCACCGAGACG
CTGTACCCCGCTGACGGCGGCCTGGAAGGCAGAAACGACATGGCCCTGAAGCTCGTGGGCGGGAGCCATC
TGATCGCAAACGCCAAGACCACATATAGATCCAAGAAACCCGCTAAGAACCTCAAGATGCCTGGCGTCTA
CTATGTGGACTACAGACTGGAAAGAATCAAGGAGGCCAACAACGAGACCTACGTCGAGCAGCACGAGGTG
GCAGTGGCCAGATACTGCGACCTCCCTAGCAAACTGGGGCACAAGCTTAATTCCGGACTCAGATCTCGAG
CTGATCCAAAAAAGAAGAGAAAGGTAGATCCAAAAAAGAAGAGAAAGGTAGATCCAAAAAAGAAGAGAAA
GGTAGGATCCACCGGATCTAGATAACTGATCATAATCAGCCATACCACATTTGAAACCCGCTGATCAGCC
TCGACTGTGCCTTCTAGTTGCCAGCCATCTGTTGTTTGCCCCTCCCCCGTGCCTTCCTTGACCCTGGAAG
GTGCCACTCCCACTGTCCTTTCCTAATAAAATGAGGAAATTGCATCGCATTGTCTGAGTAGGTGTCATTC
TATTCTGGGGGGTGGGGTGGGGCAGGACAGCAAGGGGGAGGATTGGGAAGACAATAGCAGGCATGCTGGG
GATGCGGTGGGCTCTATGGCTAGCCGCTGCAAGAACTCTTCCTCACGGATCCGAAGTTCCTATTCCGAAG
TTCCTATTCTTCAAATAGTATAGGAACTTCAGCGCTCACTGGCCGTCGTTTTACAAAGGGCGAATTCACT
GGCCGTCGTTTTACAACGTCGTGACTGGGAAAACCCTGGCGTTACCCAACTTAATCGCCTTGCAGCACAT
CCCCCTTTCGCCAGCTGGCGTAATAGCGAAGAGGCCCGCACCGATCGCCCTTCCCAACAGTTGCGCAGCC
TGAATGGCGAATGGCGCCTGATGCGGTATTTTCTCCTTACGCATCTGTGCGGTATTTCACACCGCATA
[95 nt withheld, positions 7349-7443]
T
[46 nt withheld, positions 7445-7490]
C
[141 nt withheld, positions 7492-7632]
CCTTTGACGTTGGAGTCCACGTTCTTT
[37 nt withheld, positions 7660-7696]
ACTCTATCTCGGGCTATTCTTTTGATTTATAAGGGATTTTGCCGATTTCGGTCTATTGGTTAAAAAATGA
GCTGATTTAACAAAAATTTAACGCGAATTTTAACAAAATATTAACGTTTACAATTTTATGGTGCACTCTC
AGTACAATCTGCTCTGATGCCGCATAGTTAAGCCAGCCCCGACACCCGCCAACACCCGCTGACGCGCCCT
GACGGGCTTGTCTGCTCCCGGCATCCGCTTACAGACAAGCTGTGACCGTCTCCGGGAGCTGCATGTGTCA
GAGGTTTTCACCGTCATCACCGAAACGCGCGAGACGAAAGGGCCTCGTGATACGCCTATTTTTATAGGTT
AATGTCATGATAATAATGGTTTCTTAGACGTCAGGTGGCACTTTTCGGGGAAATGTGCGCGGAACCCCTA
TTTGTTTATTTTTCTAAATACATTCAAATATGTATCCGCTCATGAGACAATAACCCTGATAAATGCTTCA
ATAATATTGAAAAAGGAAGAGTATGAGTATTCAACATTTCCGTGTCGCCCTTATTCCCTTTTTTGCGGCA
TTTTGCCTTCCTGTTTTTGCTCACCCAGAAACGCTGGTGAAAGTAAAAGATGCTGAAGATCAGTTGGGTG
CACGAGTGGGTTACATCGAACTGGATCTCAACAGCGGTAAGATCCTTGAGAGTTTTCGCCCCGAAGAACG
TTTTCCAATGATGAGCACTTTTAAAGTTCTGCTATGTGGCGCGGTATTATCCCGTATTGACGCCGGGCAA
GAGCAACTCGGTCGCCGCATACACTATTCTCAGAATGACTTGGTTGAGTACTCACCAGTCACAGAAAAGC
ATCTTACGGATGGCATGACAGTAAGAGAATTATGCAGTGCTGCCATAACCATGAGTGATAACACTGCGGC
CAACTTACTTCTGACAACGATCGGAGGACCGAAGGAGCTAACCGCTTTTTTGCACAACATGGGGGATCAT
GTAACTCGCCTTGATCGTTGGGAACCGGAGCTGAATGAAGCCATACCAAACGACGAGCGTGACACCACGA
TGCCTGTAGCAATGGCAACAACGTTGCGCAAACTATTAACTGGCGAACTACTTACTCTAGCTTCCCGGCA
ACAATTAATAGACTGGATGGAGGCGGATAAAGTTGCAGGACCACTTCTGCGCTCGGCCCTTCCGGCTGGC
TGGTTTATTGCTGATAAATCTGGAGCCGGTGAGCGTGGGTCTCGCGGTATCATTGCAGCACTGGGGCCAG
ATGGTAAGCCCTCCCGTATCGTAGTTATCTACACGACGGGGAGTCAGGCAACTATGGATGAACGAAATAG
ACAGATCGCTGAGATAGGTGCCTCACTGATTAAGCATTGGTAACTGTCAGACCAAGTTTACTCATATATA
CTTTAGATTGATTTAAAACTTCATTTTTAATTTAAAAGGATCTAGGTGAAGATCCTTTTTGATAATCTCA
TGACCAAAATCCCTTAACGTGAGTTTTCGTTCCACTGAGCGTCAGACCCCGTAGAAAAGATCAAAGGATC
TTCTTGAGATCCTTTTTTTCTGCGCGTAATCTGCTGCTTGCAAACAAAAAAACCACCGCTACCAGCGGTG
GTTTGTTTGCCGGATCAAGAGCTACCAACTCTTTTTCCGAAGGTAACTGGCTTCAGCAGAGCGCAGATAC
CAAATACTGTTCTTCTAGTGTAGCCGTAGTTAGGCCACCACTTCAAGAACTCTGTAGCACCGCCTACATA
CCTCGCTCTGCTAATCCTGTTACCAGTGGCTGCTGCCAGTGGCGATAAGTCGTGTCTTACCGGGTTGGAC
TCAAGACGATAGTTACCGGATAAGGCGCAGCGGTCGGGCTGAACGGGGGGTTCGTGCACACAGCCCAGCT
TGGAGCGAACGACCTACACCGAACTGAGATACCTACAGCGTGAGCTATGAGAAAGCGCCACGCTTCCCGA
AGGGAGAAAGGCGGACAGGTATCCGGTAAGCGGCAGGGTCGGAACAGGAGAGCGCACGAGGGAGCTTCCA
GGGGGAAACGCCTGGTATCTTTATAGTCCTGTCGGGTTTCGCCACCTCTGACTTGAGCGTCGATTTTTGT
GATGCTCGTCAGGGGGGCGGAGCCTATGGAAAAACGCCAGCAACGCGGCCTTTTTACGGTTCCTGGCCTT
TTGCTGGCCTTTTGCTCACATGTTCTTTCCTGCGTTATCCCCTGATTCTGTGGATAACCGTATTACCGCC
TTTGAGTGAGCTGATACCGCTCGCCGCAGCCGAACGACCGAGCGCAGCGAGTCAGTGAGCGAGGAAGCGG
AAG
